Addgene plasmid #192783: pCAG-G-Flamp2-mut
Purpose: control probe of G-Flamp2, insensitive to cAMP
Depositing lab: Jun Chu. Publication: An Improved Genetically Encoded Fluorescent cAMP Indicator for Sensitive cAMP Imaging and Fast Drug Screening. Liu W, Liu C, Ren PG, Chu J, Wang L. Front Pharmacol. 2022 May 12;13:902290. doi: 10.3389/fphar.2022.902290. eCollection 2022. PubMed 35694242.
Backbone
  Vector backbone: pCAG
  Backbone size w/o insert (bp): 6342
  Total vector size (bp): 7608
  Vector type: Mammalian Expression
  Selectable markers: Neomycin (select with G418)
Growth in bacteria
  Bacterial resistance: Ampicillin, 100 μg/mL
  Growth temperature: 37°C
  Growth strain: DH5alpha
  Copy number: High Copy
Gene/Insert
  Gene/Insert name: G-Flamp2-mut
  Species: Synthetic
  Insert size (bp): 1266
  Promoter: CAG
  Tag / fusion protein: His tag (N terminal on insert)
  Cloning method: Restriction Enzyme; 5′ cloning site BamHI (unknown if destroyed); 3′ cloning site EcoRI (unknown if destroyed)
  Sequencing primers: 5′ GCAACGTGCTGGTTATTGTG; 3′ TAGAAGGCACAGTCGAGG
Terms and licenses: Academic/Nonprofit Terms; Industry Terms: Not Available to Industry
How to cite: pCAG-G-Flamp2-mut was a gift from Jun Chu (Addgene plasmid # 192783 ; http://n2t.net/addgene:192783 ; RRID:Addgene_192783)
