[The description below was written by a language model from this plasmid's Addgene catalogue record and pLannotate feature annotations shown in this document.]
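Description:
pCAG-G-Flamp2-mut is a mammalian expression plasmid built on a pCAG backbone (about 7.6 kb in total) that encodes a cAMP-insensitive version of the green fluorescent cAMP indicator G-Flamp2. It is propagated in E. coli at high copy from a ColE1/pUC-type origin under ampicillin selection (AmpR with its native bla promoter). It also carries an f1 phage origin and remnants of a lac promoter/operator region left over from the backbone. For selection in mammalian cells, an SV40 enhancer/early promoter drives a neomycin phosphotransferase gene terminated by an SV40 poly(A) signal, so stable lines can be selected with G418. A short ble fragment annotated downstream of neo appears to be a non-functional remnant.

The payload is a synthetic insert of roughly 1.27 kb, cloned between BamHI and EcoRI and carrying an N-terminal His tag. It is expressed from the CAG promoter, seen in the feature table as the CMV immediate-early enhancer followed by the chicken β-actin/rabbit β-globin chimeric intron, and is terminated by the bGH poly(A) signal. The automated annotation recognises only a GFP-derived segment (labelled cEGFP) within the insert. The flanking coding sequence is unannotated and presumably corresponds to the cAMP-sensing portion of the probe. The record does not specify which mutation or mutations abolish cAMP responsiveness.

The construct is intended as a negative control alongside G-Flamp2 in live-cell cAMP imaging or drug-screening experiments. It helps distinguish genuine cAMP-dependent fluorescence changes from artefacts unrelated to cAMP binding.
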