Features (pLannotate 1.2.2; 18 found; start..end, strand, type, name):
     92..395     +  enhancer       CMV enhancer: human cytomegalovirus immediate early enhancer
    673..1689    +  intron         chimeric intron: chimera between introns from chicken β-actin and rabbit β-globin
   1750..1767    +  misc_feature   MCS (fragment): multiple cloning site
   2121..2843    +  CDS            cEGFP: cEGFP is a basic (constitutively fluorescent) green fluorescent protein published in 2008, derived from Aequorea victoria.
   3205..3429    +  polyA_signal   bGH poly(A) signal: bovine growth hormone polyadenylation signal
   3433..3454    +  promoter       SV40 promoter (fragment): SV40 enhancer and early promoter
   3475..3903    +  rep_origin     f1 ori (sequence partly withheld): f1 bacteriophage origin of replication; arrow indicates direction of (+) strand synthesis
   3917..4246    +  promoter       SV40 promoter: SV40 enhancer and early promoter
   4313..5104    +  CDS            neo: KKA2_KLEPN - Also known as kan, nptII. Experimental evidence at protein level: Swiss-Prot protein existence level 1. Resistance to kanamycin, neomycin, paromomycin, ribostamycin, butirosin and gentamicin B. From Klebsiella pneumoniae.
   5130..5288    +  CDS            ble (fragment): BLE_KLEPN - Experimental evidence at protein level: Swiss-Prot protein existence level 1. Binding protein with a strong affinity to the bleomycin family of antibiotics. Binds to CL990; an antimitotic-antibiotic compound. From Klebsiella pneumoniae.
   5283..5404    +  polyA_signal   SV40 poly(A) signal: SV40 polyadenylation signal
   5477..5493    -  protein_bind   lac operator: The lac repressor binds to the lac operator to inhibit transcription in E. coli. This inhibition can be relieved by adding lactose or isopropyl-β-D-thiogalactopyranoside (IPTG). lac repressor encoded by lacI
   5501..5531    -  promoter       lac promoter: promoter for the E. coli lac operon
   5546..5567    -  protein_bind   CAP binding site: CAP binding activates transcription in the presence of cAMP. E. coli catabolite activator protein
   5580..5672    -  CDS            lacI (fragment): lac repressor; lacI; The lac repressor binds to the lac operator to inhibit transcription in E. coli. This inhibition can be relieved by adding lactose or isopropyl-β-D-thiogalactopyranoside (IPTG).
   5855..6443    -  rep_origin     ori: high-copy-number ColE1/pMB1/pBR322/pUC origin of replication
   6614..7474    -  CDS            AmpR: β-lactamase; bla; confers resistance to ampicillin, carbenicillin, and related antibiotics
   7475..7579    -  promoter       AmpR promoter: bla
>Addgene plasmid #192783 | pCAG-G-Flamp2-mut | addgene full sequence | sequence record 379673 | Addgene NGS Result
GACGGATCGGGAGATCAATTCTGCAGGAATCTAGTTATTAATAGTAATCAATTACGGGGTCATTAGTTCA
TAGCCCATATATGGAGTTCCGCGTTACATAACTTACGGTAAATGGCCCGCCTGGCTGACCGCCCAACGAC
CCCCGCCCATTGACGTCAATAATGACGTATGTTCCCATAGTAACGCCAATAGGGACTTTCCATTGACGTC
AATGGGTGGAGTATTTACGGTAAACTGCCCACTTGGCAGTACATCAAGTGTATCATATGCCAAGTACGCC
CCCTATTGACGTCAATGACGGTAAATGGCCCGCCTGGCATTATGCCCAGTACATGACCTTATGGGACTTT
CCTACTTGGCAGTACATCTACGTATTAGTCATCGCTATTACCATGGTCGAGGTGAGCCCCACGTTCTGCT
TCACTCTCCCCATCTCCCCCCCCTCCCCACCCCCAATTTTGTATTTATTTATTTTTTAATTATTTTGTGC
AGCGATGGGGGCGGGGGGGGGGGGGGNNSGCGCCRGGSGGGGSGGGGSGGGGSGRGGGGSGGGGSGGGGS
GRGGCGGRGAGGKGCGGCGGCAGCCAATCAGAGCGGCGCGCTCCGAAAGTTTCCTTTTATGGCGAGGCGG
CGGCGGCGGCGGCCCTATAAAAAGCGAAGCGCGCGGCGGGCGGGAGTCGCTGCGCGCTGCCTTCGCCCCG
TGCCCCGCTCCGCCGCCGCCTCGCGCCGCCCGCCCCGGCTCTGACTGACCGCGTTACTCCCACAGGTGAG
CGGGCGGGACGGCCCTTCTCCTCCGGGCTGTAATTAGCGCTTGGTTTAATGACGGCTTGTTTCTTTTCTG
TGGCTGCGTGAAAGCCTTGAGGGGCTCCGGGAGGGCCCTTTGTGCGGGGGGAGCGGCTCGGGGGGTGCGT
GCGTGTGTGTGTGCGTGGGGAGCGCCGCGTGCGGCTCCGCGCTGCCCGGCGGCTGTGAGCGCTGCGGGCG
CGGCGCGGGGCTTTGTGCGCTCCGCAGTGTGCGCGAGGGGAGCGCGGCCGGGGGCGGTGCCCCGCGGTGC
GGGGGGGGCTGCGAGGGGAACAAAGGCTGCGTGCGGGGTGTGTGCGTGGGGGGGTGAGCAGGGGGTGTGG
GCGCGTCGGTCGGGCTGCAACCCCCCCTGCACCCCCCTCCCCGAGTTGCTGAGCACGGCCCGGCTTCGGG
TGCGGGGCTCCGTACGGGGCGTGGCGCGGGGCTCGCCGTGCCGGGCGGGGGGTGGCGGCAGGTGGGGGTG
CCGGGCGGGGCGGGGCCGCCTCGGGCCGGGGAGGGCTCGGGGGAGGGGCGCGGCGGCCCCCGGAGCGCCG
GCGGCTGTCGAGGCGCGGCGAGCCGCAGCCATTGCCTTTTATGGTAATCGTGCGAGAGGGCGCAGGGACT
TCCTTTGTCCCAAATCTGTGCGGAGCCGAAATCTGGGAGGCGCCGCCGCACCCCCTCTAGCGGGCGCGGG
GCGAAGCGGTGCGGCGCCGGCAGGAAGGAAATGGGCGGGGAGGGCCTTCGTGCGTCGCCGCGCCGCCGTC
CCCTTCTCCCTCTCCAGCCTCGGGGCTGTCCGCGGGGGGACGGCTGCCTTCGGGGGGGACGGGGCAGGGC
GGGGTTCGGCTTCTGGCGTGTGACCGGCGGCTCTAGAGCCTCTGCTAACCATGTTCATGCCTTCTTCTTT
TTCCTACAGCTCCTGGGCAACGTGCTGGTTATTGTGCTGTCTCATCATTTTGGCAAAGAATTGATTTGAT
ACCGCGGGCCCGGGATCAGCTTGGTACCGAGCTCGGATCCGCCACCATGGGCTCCCACCACCACCATCAC
CATGGCATGGCAAGCATGACAGGGGGGCAGCAGATGGGACGGGACCTCTATGATGATGACGACAAAGATC
CCATGGGCTTCTACCAGGAGGTGAGAAGAGGGGACTTTGTGAGGAACTGGCAGCTAGTGGCAGCTGTGCC
TCTCTTCCAGAAGCTGGGCCCAGCCGTCCTGGTAGAAATTGTGAGAGCCCTGAGAGCCCGGACCGTTCCT
GCTGGGGCTGTCATCTGTCGCATTGGAGAGCCAGGAGACAGGATGTTTTTCGTTGTGGAAGGCAGTGTGA
GTGTGGCTACCAACTGGGGCAACGTCTATATCACAGCCGACAAGCAGAATAACGGCATCAAGGCGAACTT
CGAGATCCGCCACAACGTTGAGGGTGGCGGCGTGCAGCTCGCCTACCACTACCAGCAGAACACCCCCATC
GGCGACGGCCCCGTGCTGCTGCCCGACAACCACTACCTGAGCGTGCAGTCCAAACTTTCGAAAGACCCCA
ACGAGAAGCGCGATCACATGGTCCTGCTGGAGTTCGTGACCGCCGCCGGGATCACTCTCGGCATGGACGA
GCTGTACAAGGGCGGTACCGGAGGGAGCATGGTGCGTAAGGGCGAGGAGCTGTTCACCGGGGTGGTGCCC
ATCCTGGTCGAGCTGGACGGCGACGTAAACGGCCACAAGTTCAGCGTGCGTGGCGAGGGCGAGGGCGATG
CCACCAATGGCAAGCTGAGCCTGAAGTTCATCTGCACCACCGGCAAGCTGCCCGTGCCCTGGCCCACCCT
CGTGACCACCCTGACCTACGGCGTGCAGTGCTTCGCACGCTACCCCGACCACATGAAGCAGCACGACTTC
TTCAAGTCCGCCATGCCCGAAGGCTACATCCAGGAGCGCACCATCGTTTTCAAGGACGACGGCACCTACA
AGACCCGCGCCGTGGTGAAGTTCGAGGGCGACACCCTGGTGAACCGCATCGAGCTGAAGGGCACCGACTT
CAAGGAGGACGGCAACATCCTGGGGCACAAGCTGGAGTACAACCGGGTGAATCCTGTGGAGCTGGGCCCT
GGAGCCTTCTTTGGGGAGATGGCCTTGATCTCTGGAGAACCCGAGGTGGCCACTGTCTCAGCTGCCACCA
CGGTGAGCCTGCTGTCTCTGCACTCCGCTGATTTCCAAATGCTGTGCAGCTCTTCCCCAGAGATCGCAGA
AATCTTCAGGAAGACAGCCCTGGAGAGACGAGGAGCAGCTGCCTCAGCCTAATGAATTCTGCAGATATCC
AGCACAGTGGCGGCCGCTCGAGGTCACCCATTCGAACAAAAACTCATCTCAGAAGAGGATCTGAATATGC
ATACCGGTCATCATCACCATCACCATTGAGTTTAAACCCGCTGATCAGCCTCGACTGTGCCTTCTAGTTG
CCAGCCATCTGTTGTTTGCCCCTCCCCCGTGCCTTCCTTGACCCTGGAAGGTGCCACTCCCACTGTCCTT
TCCTAATAAAATGAGGAAATTGCATCGCATTGTCTGAGTAGGTGTCATTCTATTCTGGGGGGTGGGGTGG
GGCAGGACAGCAAGGGGGAGGATTGGGAAGACAATAGCAGGCATGCTGGGGATGCGGTGGGCTCTATGGC
TTCTGAGGCGGAAAGAACCAGCTGGGGCTCTAGGGGGTATCCCC
[124 nt withheld, positions 3475-3598]
C
[91 nt withheld, positions 3600-3690]
A
[49 nt withheld, positions 3692-3740]
CCTTTGACGTTGGAGTCCACGTTCTTT
[37 nt withheld, positions 3768-3804]
ACCCTATCTCGGTCTATTCTTTTGATTTATAAGGGATTTTGCCGATTTCGGCCTATTGGTTAAAAAATGA
GCTGATTTAACAAAAATTTAACGCGAATTAATTCTGTGGAATGTGTGTCAGTTAGGGTGTGGAAAGTCCC
CAGGCTCCCCAGCAGGCAGAAGTATGCAAAGCATGCATCTCAATTAGTCAGCAACCAGGTGTGGAAAGTC
CCCAGGCTCCCCAGCAGGCAGAAGTATGCAAAGCATGCATCTCAATTAGTCAGCAACCATAGTCCCGCCC
CTAACTCCGCCCATCCCGCCCCTAACTCCGCCCAGTTCCGCCCATTCTCCGCCCCATGGCTGACTAATTT
TTTTTATTTATGCAGAGGCCGAGGCCGCCTCTGCCTCTGAGCTATTCCAGAAGTAGTGAGGAGGCTTTTT
TGGAGGCCTAGGCTTTTGCAAAAAGCTCCCGGGAGCTTGTATATCCATTTTCGGATCTGATCAAGAGACA
GGATGAGGATCGTTTCGCATGATTGAACAAGATGGATTGCACGCAGGTTCTCCGGCCGCTTGGGTGGAGA
GGCTATTCGGCTATGACTGGGCACAACAGACAATCGGCTGCTCTGATGCCGCCGTGTTCCGGCTGTCAGC
GCAGGGGCGCCCGGTTCTTTTTGTCAAGACCGACCTGTCCGGTGCCCTGAATGAACTGCAGGACGAGGCA
GCGCGGCTATCGTGGCTGGCCACGACGGGCGTTCCTTGCGCAGCTGTGCTCGACGTTGTCACTGAAGCGG
GAAGGGACTGGCTGCTATTGGGCGAAGTGCCGGGGCAGGATCTCCTGTCATCTCACCTTGCTCCTGCCGA
GAAAGTATCCATCATGGCTGATGCAATGCGGCGGCTGCATACGCTTGATCCGGCTACCTGCCCATTCGAC
CACCAAGCGAAACATCGCATCGAGCGAGCACGTACTCGGATGGAAGCCGGTCTTGTCGATCAGGATGATC
TGGACGAAGAGCATCAGGGGCTCGCGCCAGCCGAACTGTTCGCCAGGCTCAAGGCGCGCATGCCCGACGG
CGAGGATCTCGTCGTGACCCATGGCGATGCCTGCTTGCCGAATATCATGGTGGAAAATGGCCGCTTTTCT
GGATTCATCGACTGTGGCCGGCTGGGTGTGGCGGACCGCTATCAGGACATAGCGTTGGCTACCCGTGATA
TTGCTGAAGAGCTTGGCGGCGAATGGGCTGACCGCTTCCTCGTGCTTTACGGTATCGCCGCTCCCGATTC
GCAGCGCATCGCCTTCTATCGCCTTCTTGACGAGTTCTTCTGAGCGGGACTCTGGGGTTCGCGAAATGAC
CGACCAAGCGACGCCCAACCTGCCATCACGAGATTTCGATTCCACCGCCGCCTTCTATGAAAGGTTGGGC
TTCGGAATCGTTTTCCGGGACGCCGGCTGGATGATCCTCCAGCGCGGGGATCTCATGCTGGAGTTCTTCG
CCCACCCCAACTTGTTTATTGCAGCTTATAATGGTTACAAATAAAGCAATAGCATCACAAATTTCACAAA
TAAAGCATTTTTTTCACTGCATTCTAGTTGTGGTTTGTCCAAACTCATCAATGTATCTTATCATGTCTGT
ATACCGTCGACCTCTAGCTAGAGCTTGGCGTAATCATGGTCATAGCTGTTTCCTGTGTGAAATTGTTATC
CGCTCACAATTCCACACAACATACGAGCCGGAAGCATAAAGTGTAAAGCCTGGGGTGCCTAATGAGTGAG
CTAACTCACATTAATTGCGTTGCGCTCACTGCCCGCTTTCCAGTCGGGAAACCTGTCGTGCCAGCTGCAT
TAATGAATCGGCCAACGCGCGGGGAGAGGCGGTTTGCGTATTGGGCGCTCTTCCGCTTCCTCGCTCACTG
ACTCGCTGCGCTCGGTCGTTCGGCTGCGGCGAGCGGTATCAGCTCACTCAAAGGCGGTAATACGGTTATC
CACAGAATCAGGGGATAACGCAGGAAAGAACATGTGAGCAAAAGGCCAGCAAAAGGCCAGGAACCGTAAA
AAGGCCGCGTTGCTGGCGTTTTTCCATAGGCTCCGCCCCCCTGACGAGCATCACAAAAATCGACGCTCAA
GTCAGAGGTGGCGAAACCCGACAGGACTATAAAGATACCAGGCGTTTCCCCCTGGAAGCTCCCTCGTGCG
CTCTCCTGTTCCGACCCTGCCGCTTACCGGATACCTGTCCGCCTTTCTCCCTTCGGGAAGCGTGGCGCTT
TCTCATAGCTCACGCTGTAGGTATCTCAGTTCGGTGTAGGTCGTTCGCTCCAAGCTGGGCTGTGTGCACG
AACCCCCCGTTCAGCCCGACCGCTGCGCCTTATCCGGTAACTATCGTCTTGAGTCCAACCCGGTAAGACA
CGACTTATCGCCACTGGCAGCAGCCACTGGTAACAGGATTAGCAGAGCGAGGTATGTAGGCGGTGCTACA
GAGTTCTTGAAGTGGTGGCCTAACTACGGCTACACTAGAAGAACAGTATTTGGTATCTGCGCTCTGCTGA
AGCCAGTTACCTTCGGAAAAAGAGTTGGTAGCTCTTGATCCGGCAAACAAACCACCGCTGGTAGCGGTGG
TTTTTTTGTTTGCAAGCAGCAGATTACGCGCAGAAAAAAAGGATCTCAAGAAGATCCTTTGATCTTTTCT
ACGGGGTCTGACGCTCAGTGGAACGAAAACTCACGTTAAGGGATTTTGGTCATGAGATTATCAAAAAGGA
TCTTCACCTAGATCCTTTTAAATTAAAAATGAAGTTTTAAATCAATCTAAAGTATATATGAGTAAACTTG
GTCTGACAGTTACCAATGCTTAATCAGTGAGGCACCTATCTCAGCGATCTGTCTATTTCGTTCATCCATA
GTTGCCTGACTCCCCGTCGTGTAGATAACTACGATACGGGAGGGCTTACCATCTGGCCCCAGTGCTGCAA
TGATACCGCGAGACCCACGCTCACCGGCTCCAGATTTATCAGCAATAAACCAGCCAGCCGGAAGGGCCGA
GCGCAGAAGTGGTCCTGCAACTTTATCCGCCTCCATCCAGTCTATTAATTGTTGCCGGGAAGCTAGAGTA
AGTAGTTCGCCAGTTAATAGTTTGCGCAACGTTGTTGCCATTGCTACAGGCATCGTGGTGTCACGCTCGT
CGTTTGGTATGGCTTCATTCAGCTCCGGTTCCCAACGATCAAGGCGAGTTACATGATCCCCCATGTTGTG
CAAAAAAGCGGTTAGCTCCTTCGGTCCTCCGATCGTTGTCAGAAGTAAGTTGGCCGCAGTGTTATCACTC
ATGGTTATGGCAGCACTGCATAATTCTCTTACTGTCATGCCATCCGTAAGATGCTTTTCTGTGACTGGTG
AGTACTCAACCAAGTCATTCTGAGAATAGTGTATGCGGCGACCGAGTTGCTCTTGCCCGGCGTCAATACG
GGATAATACCGCGCCACATAGCAGAACTTTAAAAGTGCTCATCATTGGAAAACGTTCTTCGGGGCGAAAA
CTCTCAAGGATCTTACCGCTGTTGAGATCCAGTTCGATGTAACCCACTCGTGCACCCAACTGATCTTCAG
CATCTTTTACTTTCACCAGCGTTTCTGGGTGAGCAAAAACAGGAAGGCAAAATGCCGCAAAAAAGGGAAT
AAGGGCGACACGGAAATGTTGAATACTCATACTCTTCCTTTTTCAATATTATTGAAGCATTTATCAGGGT
TATTGTCTCATGAGCGGATACATATTTGAATGTATTTAGAAAAATAAACAAATAGGGGTTCCGCGCACAT
TTCCCCGAAAAGTGCCACCTGACGTC
